>Addgene plasmid #39739 | KHBD00703 | depositor partial sequence | sequence record 50179 | KHBD00703 sequence 4101 bps
ATGCACCTGCAAAACACGCACAACACAATGGAATCAAACGCCGCTATGGATGCCGCATCCCCAGCTTCTC
GGGATGTCCGGCAGTTTCATGATCTGATAACGTGCCGACTTTGTCGCGGTTATATGATCGATCCAACCAC
TGTGGATTACTGTTATCATACCTATTGCCGGAGTTGCATACTAAAGCACCTGCTGCGAGCGGTATATTGT
CCGGAATGTAAAGCCAGCGGAGGCAAGGAAATCAATGAATTGAATCTGAAATCGGATGATACGTTGCGAT
CGCTAATCTATAAGCTAGTGCCGGGACTCTATCAAAGGGAGTGCAAGGAGCTGGCAGATTTCAAGGAGCA
GCACGATTTGGTGGATGAACAAACGACTGATGAACCGGAGTTCTTCACAACCACGGAACTTATAAGCTTA
TCCCTGGAATACCATCCCGCCATGCTGCATCAGTGTGGTCCTGGTGAGGTGCCTCCCACTATTTACCTGC
AATGTGCCGCCGGATTACCTGTGGAGTTACTGAAAAGGTTCCTCTGCTCCAAGTACAACATAGAGACGGA
CAACGGTCTGGTGGAAGTGGAGGTGACCTACAAGGATGAGGTACTGCCTACCAATTTCACCCTGATGGAC
GTTGCCTACTGTTACAACTGGAGCCGGGAATCGCCCATGGCCTTCTGCTACCGGATTCTGCTTTACGACA
ACGAGCAAACAAAAAACGATGAGAACAACCTATCCAGGATTAACCAGGACATTGAACCAGAGCATTCGGT
ACGTCGCTCCAAGTCGGCCAAATCGGTGACCTTTGCCGAGGACCTGGAATCGGAAATAGACTCCGGTTCT
CCGCGTTCCAAAGTACGGTGTAAGACTCCGCCAAAAGTTTCTCCCTCGTCGAAAAACAAACGATTGACGT
CGAGTAAACGGGAAGCGGAACCTGAAAGTCCGGTGAGCAACTTCAAAAGTCTGCGAAGCAATGACATGCG
GTACAGTGATTACGCCGTGTCCAAAGTTAAAAGTGAACCGGAACAAGAACAGTTCCTTCTGCCAAGAGAA
CGGGAACAACAGCCGCTGGAGGCCAATACTAATATAGTGGTCAGCATTCCACCCTCGCAACTCCGAAAGT
CCTACGTTGATGCCGAGGATTTTGAGCTGAAGACAGCGAATCGAAAGGGAGTTGGCCATTTGCCCAAACT
GAAGATCGAACTGAACAGCATGAAGAGCAAGCTGAGTATGCCATTATCGGCTGGTCCGCGACTGGAGGAT
ACCTCCTGCTCCTTATCTTGCTCAGCCCAACAACTCGATCTGGAGACCTACGCCAAGAATATTGGCTTGA
AGCCCATTGAGCAGCCTTTGCAGCAAAGTGCATCCAATCCCGATAGCAAATACAGTCCCAATGCCTCGCC
CATGTCTTCGTGCTCCAGTTCGACCAATGGATCCAGCAGCAGTCTGGGCACAGCCGATGCCAGTACATCG
ACCAGCACGTCCAGTTCCCATCGCAAGCGCAAGAAGAAGCACTCCAAGGAGCCAAAGGATGCGAATGGCA
AGCGGAAGAAGTTGCACGCGGAGATCAGTTCGCAAACCGATGGGAAAATGAAGGTTAAGATAACGGCAAA
ACCCAATCATAAGTTGGATTTCAAGAGGTCGCATTCACTGGCCAGTGGAGAGTTGGATCTGCAGAAGTTG
AAACTGGACAGTACTAGCACTTCCGAGGCACTGAATCGCACATTGGGCGAGGAGGCGCGGAGTATCAACA
GCCTGGTGGTGGGTGGAGCACCCACACCGCCGCCCACGCCCACCGCCGAACCAGAACAGCAGCAGCAGCA
GCAGCAGCAACAACAACAACCACAACAACAGCAGCAACAACAGCAGCAGCAGCAGCAACAGCAACAGTTT
GTGGTGCTGCCAAAAATAAAGGACCTAACCTTGCCCACATCGCCACCTCTGCCGCCCAGTTTATTCAAAG
CCTATACACCCAGCACGACGCCAACTGCTCCACATACGGTGGCCGGCGGAAAACCCAAGCAGCAGCAACA
GCAAATGCCACAGCAACCTCAAGCTGTACTACAGCAAAGTCTGGCTAAAACGAATCCCGCCAAACCGCCG
CTGAGTAGCAACAATAATCGTAAGCCCAACAGTGGACACTTTGCGGTGCCACAGGCTCCAACCCACCGGA
ATATGTATCACATGCAACGCTACCAGTCCACACCCAGTTCGATTGCCAGTGCGGCTAACAAGATGCCAAA
GCGATCCATGTCCCTGGACGAATCGCATCCGGCCAAGCAGGCGAGATTGAGCCAGGCTCAGGCGATGGCC
AGCAGTTATGCGGCCAAGTTGCATATGCAGACTAGCAACCAGGCCAAAAGTCAAGCGGCCGCCTTTCTGC
CCAATCCCCAGATGCGATCCTATGGTCTACCCGACCTGGGCAGCAAGCCAACGTTGCCAATGTTGTGCCC
GGCCAGCAGTTCGAGCCAAGTGACGATTACGCCAAGGCCCAGAGCTACGCCGTCGATTTATTCCTTCTCG
GAGCCAAATATCCATGTGCCTGCACTGGAAATAGTGCGATTGCCGGTGAATAAGCAGAGTGCAGGAGGCA
AGGGTCTAACGATGCCACCTCTTAGCCCGCCGGCAACGTCCAGTGCCCGCTTGATGGGACCACCAGCGGC
TCTGCCCAAACATGCAGGACATGGACATGGTGCGGCCAAGCGGAGCTGCCAAATGCCGACAATGCCAATG
CCGTTGCCGCTGCCGCTGCCCATGCCGATGACCACGATTCCGGCGATTGTCAAGTCGCCGCCACTGTCAG
TTGCGCTCAGTGGCCAGAGGAACAACAAGGGCAACTCCTCGAACTCAAATGCTTATCGCACATCACCGCC
TGCATTAATAAATCTGCGCAACACAGCCGCTCCACAGCACTCGTTTCCATCAAAGTCGAGCCCAAAGGTG
GAAGCCAATTCAAAGAAATCCCCGCCAGCAGCTGGCTGCCAAGGCAAAACCAATGGCACTGCCGCATTGG
ACAAGTCCAAAACGAGTTTGCGCGAGTTTCGGCCAGCAGTGCAGTCGGCTGTAACAGCAACAGCAACCAC
ATCGGTAACCACAGCAGCGGGAGCAGGAGCAGGAGCAGGAACAGGAACAGGAACAGCATTAGCCAAGGAT
GCCGATATACTTGATTTATCAGCTAACCCGGGTAGGAGCAACAATGACGCCAAATTGGCGCCCAACTCAC
CGCCCGCTGGCAACAACAACAACAACAACAACAACAACAATAACAACAATAATAATAATAATAACAATAA
CAACAGCACCAGCAACAGCCTGGAGGCAGCCTTAAACAAAATCAAACAGAATATATCGGCAAACAGCAAT
GGTGGACCATCGACCACTTCTGGCAGTAACTCGAATGGTACAACCAACGGCGATGATCTACAGAATCTGC
ATATGCTCTCGGAATCGGCAACGGCCAGGGAGAAGATCTCCATAAAGGCCGCCAGCAGTGGAAACGGCAG
TGGTAGCACCAGTAGTAGTTCCGCCAAACCCAAGAATGCCAATGCTTTGGTAAGACCACAGAATGCCTCA
GTTCGGAGCATACCCAATCCATCGGCTTTGGCATTCCGCAATCAGCCAGCAGCTGCCAGCACAGCAGCCA
GCATTAGCAAACCGTTGACAGTTCGTGCTGAGGAAAAGCCGAAGGTTTCCACCAGCAATCCGGGATCATT
GAGCCCCACCAACACAAGCAGCAGCAGCAGCAGCAGCTCAAGCGGCAGCTCTGGATGCAGTGCAGCCACC
TCGCCGCGGGCAATGACCAAGAAACCCACGACCATCGATCAAGTGGCGGCCAATTTGAATATTCGCGCCG
AGGCCAAGGCCGCCGCTCTCGCCGAGGAGGCACCACCCGTTCTCAGTTCCAATGCGGCCAAATCCCCGGA
GTTGGCCAAAACGACCACAGCGGTTGCGTTGAGGCCAGAGCCCAAGGAGACGCCCATTACCGTTTCGGCG
GCCAGTACTCTGCTGACCATCCCATCCGCGGTTTCCAGTGTGTCCGCAGTCCCGGAAACCATGGCCAAGC
CACCCGTACAGATTGCCAATGCTCCGGTGGCGAGTTCCGCT
