>Addgene plasmid #39739 | KHBD00703 | addgene partial sequence | sequence record 52280 | M13Rev
TTGGCAAAGCGGAACTCGCCACCGGAGCATTGGCAATCTGTACGGGTGGCTTGGCCATGGTTTCCGGGAC
TGCGGACACACTGGAAACCGCGGATGGGATGGTCAGCAGAGTACTGGCCGCCGAAACGGTAATGGGCGTC
TCCTTGGGCTCTGGCCTCAACGCAACCGCTGTGGTCGTTTTGGCCAACTCCGGGGATTTGGCCGCATTGG
AACTGAGAACGGGTGGTGCCTCCTCGGCGAGAGCGGCGGCCTTGGCCTCGGCGCGAATATTCAAATTGGC
CGCCACTTGATCGATGGTCGTGGGTTTCTTGGTCATTGCCCGCGGCGAGGTGGCTGCACTGCATCCAGAG
CTGCCGCTTGAGCTGCTGCTGCTGCTGCTGCTTGTGTTGGTGGGGCTCAATGATCCCGGATTGCTGGTGG
AAACCTTCGGCTTTTCCTCAGCACGAACTGTCAACGGTTTGCTAATGCTGGCTGCTGTGCTGGCAGCTGC
TGGCTGATTGCGGAATGCCAAAGCCGATGGATTGGGTATGCTCCGAACTGAGGCATTCTGTGGTCTTACC
AAAGCAT
