[The description below was written by a language model from this plasmid's Addgene catalogue record.]
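Description:
KHBD00703 is a Gateway entry clone built on the Invitrogen pDONR221 backbone, carrying the open reading frame of the Drosophila melanogaster gene Su(z)2 (Suppressor of zeste 2, CG3905). The insert is about 4.1 kb in a backbone of roughly 2.5 kb once the donor cassette has been replaced. The plasmid is maintained at high copy in standard E. coli cloning strains under kanamycin selection. No feature table accompanies the record, so individual elements such as the replication origin are not listed. As is general for clones generated by Gateway recombination into a pDONR vector, the ORF is expected to be flanked by attL recombination sites. M13 forward and reverse priming sites outside the insert are used for sequence verification.

The record lists no promoter, which is consistent with an entry clone: the construct is not meant to express the protein itself but to serve as a shuttle from which the coding sequence can be moved by LR recombination into destination vectors that supply promoters, tags and host-specific elements. The depositor notes that ORFs in this collection were cloned open-ended, without a stop codon, so the Su(z)2 coding sequence can be read through into a C-terminal fusion partner provided by the destination vector; an untagged destination would need to supply its own in-frame stop.

The clone belongs to a collection of Drosophila ORFs assembled for automated protein–DNA interaction screening of fly regulatory elements. It is suited to transfer into vectors for such interaction assays or for other expression applications involving this gene.
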