Addgene plasmid #39739: KHBD00703
Depositing lab: Bart Deplancke. Depositing organization: Swiss Federal Institute of Technology (EPFL). Publication: Automated protein-DNA interaction screening of Drosophila regulatory elements. Korneel Hens, Jean-Daniel Feuz, Alina Isakova, Antonina Lagovitina, Andreas Massouras, Julien Bryois, Patrick Callaerts, Susan E. Celniker, Bart Deplancke. Nat Methods. 2011 Oct 30;8(12):1065-70. 10.1038/nmeth.1763 PubMed 22037703.
Backbone
  Vector backbone: pDONR221
  Backbone manufacturer: Invitrogen
  Backbone size w/o insert (bp): 2536
  Vector type: Gateway DONR vector
Growth in bacteria
  Bacterial resistance: Kanamycin, 50 μg/mL
  Growth temperature: 37°C
  Growth strain: DH5alpha
  Copy number: High Copy
Gene/Insert
  Gene/Insert name: CG3905 (alt names: FBgn0008654; Su(z)2; Suppressor of zeste 2)
  Species: D. melanogaster (fly)
  Insert size (bp): 4101
  Entrez Gene: Su(z)2 (a.k.a. Dmel_CG3905, Arp, CG3905, Dmel\CG3905, SU(Z)2, SUZ2, Su(z)2D, Su(z)3, Su(z)[[2]], Suz2, l(2)k06344, su(z)2, su(z)3)
  Promoter: none
  Cloning method: Gateway Cloning
  Sequencing primers: 5′ M13-F20; 3′ M13R
Terms and licenses: Academic/Nonprofit Terms; Industry Terms: Not Available to Industry
Depositor comments: Please note that the ORFs in this collection were cloned open-ended (without a stop codon).
How to cite: KHBD00703 was a gift from Bart Deplancke (Addgene plasmid # 39739 ; http://n2t.net/addgene:39739 ; RRID:Addgene_39739)
